Addgene plasmid #153577: pGBW-m4252858
Purpose: Mammalian expression plasmid for SARS-CoV-2 E (envelope)
Depositing lab: Ginkgo Bioworks & Benjie Chen. Depositing organization: Ginkgo Bioworks.
Backbone
  Vector backbone: pTwist_CMV_Puro_6 with AarI site removed
  Backbone size w/o insert (bp): 6080
  Vector type: Mammalian Expression
  Selectable markers: Puromycin
Growth in bacteria
  Bacterial resistance: Ampicillin, 100 μg/mL
  Growth temperature: 37°C
  Growth strain: DH5alpha
  Copy number: High Copy
Gene/Insert
  Gene/Insert name: SARS-CoV-2 E (envelope) (alt names: envelope protein; E protein)
  Species: Severe acute respiratory syndrome coronavirus 2
  Insert size (bp): 221
  Mutation: wt
  Entrez Gene: E (a.k.a. GU280_gp04)
  Promoter: CMV
  Tag / fusion protein: Cleavable TEV;CBP (C terminal on backbone)
  Cloning method: Unknown
Resource information
  A portion of this plasmid was derived from a plasmid made by: GinkgoBioworks
Depositor comments: NCBI reference sequence: 43740570
How to cite: pGBW-m4252858 was a gift from Ginkgo Bioworks & Benjie Chen (Addgene plasmid # 153577 ; http://n2t.net/addgene:153577 ; RRID:Addgene_153577)
