[The description below was written by a language model from this plasmid's Addgene catalogue record and pLannotate feature annotations shown in this document.]
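Description:
pGBW-m4252858 is a mammalian expression plasmid carrying the wild-type envelope (E) gene of SARS-CoV-2, built on a pTwist_CMV_Puro_6 backbone from which an AarI site was removed. In bacteria it is maintained through a high-copy ColE1/pUC-type origin and selected with ampicillin via a full-length β-lactamase gene. For selection in mammalian cells it carries a separate cassette in which the human ubiquitin C promoter drives puromycin N-acetyltransferase, followed by a synthetic polyadenylation signal.

The E coding sequence sits at the start of the circular sequence record, immediately downstream of the CMV enhancer and CMV promoter elements annotated at the end of the record. The automated annotation resolves the promoter only as short fragments, including a match to a truncated CMV variant, while the catalogue simply lists CMV. According to the catalogue, the backbone supplies a C-terminal tag consisting of a TEV protease cleavage site and a calmodulin-binding peptide (CBP). The feature table detects only a short CBP fragment just after the E open reading frame and does not annotate the TEV site. Such a tag would allow calcium-dependent capture on calmodulin resin and subsequent removal by TEV cleavage. An SV40 polyadenylation region follows the expression unit, annotated on the reverse strand. The bacterial and mammalian modules are separated by T7 and rrnG transcription terminators, additional synthetic poly(A) signals and short β-globin insulator elements, which presumably limit transcriptional read-through between units.

E is a small viroporin involved in virion morphogenesis and assembly. The construct suits transient or puromycin-selected expression of tagged E protein in mammalian cells, though the record states no application beyond expression.
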