Features (pLannotate 1.2.2; 20 found; start..end, strand, type, name):
      5..229     +  CDS            E: VEMP_SARS2 - Experimental evidence at protein level: Swiss-Prot protein existence level 1. Plays a central role in virus morphogenesis and assembly. Acts as a viroporin and self-assembles in host membranes forming pentameric protein-lipid pores that allow ion transport. Also plays a role in the induction of apoptosis (By similarity). Regulates the localization of S protein at cis-Golgi, the place of virus budding (PubMed:33229438). May act by slowing down the cell secretory pathway (PubMed:33229438). May interfere with tight-junction stability by interacting with host MPP5. This would result i
    257..273     +  CDS            CBP (fragment): calmodulin-binding peptide derived from skeletal muscle myosin light chain kinase; binds calmodulin with nanomolar affinity in the presence of calcium
    381..502     -  polyA_signal   SV40 poly(A) signal: SV40 polyadenylation signal
    525..594     -  CDS            large T antigen (fragment): large T antigen from SV40 (simian virus 40)
    617..663     +  terminator     T7 terminator: transcription terminator for bacteriophage T7 RNA polymerase
    693..829     +  terminator     rrnG terminator: transcription terminator from the E. coli ribosomal RNA rrnG operon (Albrechtsen et al., 1991)
    874..945     +  misc_feature   3' β-globin insulator: insulator downstream of the human β-globin locus (Farrell et al., 2002)
   1171..1759    -  rep_origin     ori: high-copy-number ColE1/pMB1/pBR322/pUC origin of replication
   1931..1995    -  CDS            bla(M) (fragment): β-lactamase lacking the signal sequence; bla(M); allows cytosolic expression of β-lactamase
   2259..3468    +  promoter       UbC promoter: human ubiquitin C promoter
   3472..4069    +  CDS            PuroR (fragment): puromycin N-acetyltransferase; pac from Streptomyces; confers resistance to puromycin
   4098..4146    +  polyA_signal   poly(A) signal: synthetic polyadenylation signal
   4412..5272    +  CDS            AmpR: β-lactamase; bla; confers resistance to ampicillin, carbenicillin, and related antibiotics
   5285..5421    +  terminator     rrnG terminator: transcription terminator from the E. coli ribosomal RNA rrnG operon (Albrechtsen et al., 1991)
   5573..5644    +  misc_feature   5' β-globin insulator: insulator upstream of the human β-globin locus (Farrell et al., 2002)
   5649..5695    -  terminator     T7 terminator: transcription terminator for bacteriophage T7 RNA polymerase
   5713..5761    -  polyA_signal   poly(A) signal: synthetic polyadenylation signal
   5842..6145    +  enhancer       CMV enhancer: human cytomegalovirus immediate early enhancer
   6218..6235    -  promoter       CMV promoter (fragment): human cytomegalovirus (CMV) immediate early promoter
   6298..6349    +  promoter       CMVd2 promoter: truncated human cytomegalovirus (CMV) immediate early promoter that yields moderately reduced expression relative to the full-length promoter
>Addgene plasmid #153577 | pGBW-m4252858 | addgene full sequence | sequence record 300165 | Ginkgo NGS Result
CACCATGTACAGCTTTGTATCTGAAGAGACAGGCACTCTCATCGTTAATTCAGTGTTGCTGTTCCTGGCA
TTTGTGGTCTTCCTTTTAGTGACCCTAGCGATACTGACGGCCCTCCGGCTGTGCGCTTATTGTTGTAACA
TTGTCAACGTTAGTCTCGTGAAGCCCTCGTTCTACGTTTATTCCCGCGTGAAAAATCTAAACAGCTCCCG
TGTGCCTGATCTTCTTGTCGAAAACCTTTACTTTCAGTCGAAGAGGCGATGGAAAAAGAATTTTATCGCG
GTGAGTGCAGCCAACAGATTCAAAAAGATATCCTCGTCTGGTGCCCTCTAAGCTAGCTTGACTGACTGAG
ATACAGCGTACCTTCAGCTCACAGACATGATAAGATACATTGATGAGTTTGGACAAACCACAACTAGAAT
GCAGTGAAAAAAATGCTTTATTTGTGAAATTTGTGATGCTATTGCTTTATTTGTAACCATTATAAGCTGC
AATAAACAAGTTAACAACAACAATTGCATTCATTTTATGTTTCAGGTTCAGGGGGAGGTGTGGGAGGTTT
TTTAAAGCAAGTAAAACCTCTACAAATGTGGTATTGGCCCATCTCTATCGGTATCGTAGCATAACCCCTT
GGGGCCTCTAAACGGGTCTTGAGGGGTTTTTTGTGCCCCTCGGGCCGGATTGCTATCTACCGGCATTGGC
GCAGAAAAAAATGCCTGATGCGACGCTGCGCGTCTTATACTCCCACATATGCCAGATTCAGCAACGGATA
CGGCTTCCCCAACTTGCCCACTTCCATACGTGTCCTCCTTACCAGAAATTTATCCTTAAGGTCGTCAGCT
ATCCTGCAGGCGATCTCTCGATTTCGATCAAGACATTCCTTTAATGGTCTTTTCTGGACACCACTAGGGG
TCAGAAGTAGTTCATCAAACTTTCTTCCCTCCCTAATCTCATTGGTTACCTTGGGCTATCGAAACTTAAT
TAACCAGTCAAGTCAGCTACTTGGCGAGATCGACTTGTCTGGGTTTCGACTACGCTCAGAATTGCGTCAG
TCAAGTTCGATCTGGTCCTTGCTATTGCACCCGTTCTCCGATTACGAGTTTCATTTAAATCATGTGAGCA
AAAGGCCAGCAAAAGGCCAGGAACCGTAAAAAGGCCGCGTTGCTGGCGTTTTTCCATAGGCTCCGCCCCC
CTGACGAGCATCACAAAAATCGACGCTCAAGTCAGAGGTGGCGAAACCCGACAGGACTATAAAGATACCA
GGCGTTTCCCCCTGGAAGCTCCCTCGTGCGCTCTCCTGTTCCGACCCTGCCGCTTACCGGATACCTGTCC
GCCTTTCTCCCTTCGGGAAGCGTGGCGCTTTCTCATAGCTCACGCTGTAGGTATCTCAGTTCGGTGTAGG
TCGTTCGCTCCAAGCTGGGCTGTGTGCACGAACCCCCCGTTCAGCCCGACCGCTGCGCCTTATCCGGTAA
CTATCGTCTTGAGTCCAACCCGGTAAGACACGACTTATCGCCACTGGCAGCAGCCACTGGTAACAGGATT
AGCAGAGCGAGGTATGTAGGCGGTGCTACAGAGTTCTTGAAGTGGTGGCCTAACTACGGCTACACTAGAA
GAACAGTATTTGGTATCTGCGCTCTGCTGAAGCCAGTTACCTTCGGAAAAAGAGTTGGTAGCTCTTGATC
CGGCAAACAAACCACCGCTGGTAGCGGTGGTTTTTTTGTTTGCAAGCAGCAGATTACGCGCAGAAAAAAA
GGATCTCAAGAAGATCCTTTGATCTTTTCTACGGGGTCTGACGCTCAGTGGAACGAAAACTCACGTTAAG
GGATTTTGGTCATGAGATTATCAAAAAGGATCTTCACCTAGATCCTTTTAAATTAAAAATGAAGTTTTAA
ATCAATCTAAAGTATATATGAGTAAACTTGGTCTGACAGTTACCAATGCTTAATCAGTGAGGCACCTATC
TCAGCGATCTGTCTATTTCGTTCATCCATAGTTGCATTTAAATTTCCGAACTCTCCAAGGCCCTCGTCGG
AAAATCTTCAAACCTTTCGTCCGATCCATCTTGCAGGCTACCTCTCGAACGAACTATCGCAAGTCTCTTG
GCCGGCCTTGCGCCTTGGCTATTGCTTGGCAGCGCCTATCGCCAGGTATTACTCCAATCCCGAATATCCG
AGATCGGGATCACCCGAGAGAAGTTCAACCTACATCCTCAATCCCGATCTATCCGAGATCCGAGGAATAT
CGAAATCGGGGCGCGCCTGGCCTCCGCGCCGGGTTTTGGCGCCTCCCGCGGGCGCCCCCCTCGTCACGGC
GAGCGCTGCCACGTCAGACGAAGGGCGCAGGAGCGTCCTGATCCTTCCGCCCGGACGCTCAGGACAGCGG
CCCGCTGCTCATAAGACTCGGCCTTAGAACCCCAGTATCAGCAGAAGGACATTTTAGGACGGGACTTGGG
TGACTCTAGGGCACTGGTTTTCTTTCCAGAGAGCGGAACAGGCGAGGAAAAGTAGTCCCTTCTCGGCGAT
TCTGCGGAGGGATCTCCGTGGGGCGGTGAACGCCGATGATTATATAAGGACGCGCCGGGTGTGGCACAGC
TAGTTCCGTCGCAGCCGGGATTTGGGTCGCGGTTCTTGTTTGTGGATCGCTGTGATCGTCACTTGGTGAG
TAGCGGGCTGCTGGGCTGGCCGGGGCTTTCGTGGCCGCCGGGCCGCTCGGTGGGACGGAAGCGTGTGGAG
AGACCGCCAAGGGCTGTAGTCTGGGTCCGCGAGCAAGGTTGCCCTGAACTGGGGGTTGGGGGGAGCGCAG
CAAAATGGCGGCTGTTCCCGAGTCTTGAATGGAAGACGCTTGTGAGGCGGGCTGTGAGGTCGTTGAAACA
AGGTGGGGGGCATGGTGGGCGGCAAGAACCCAAGGTCTTGAGCCCTTCGCTAATGCGGGAAAGCTCTTAT
TCGGGTGAGATGGGCTGGGCACCATCTGGGGACCCTGACGTGAAGTTTGTCACTGACTGGAGAACTCGGT
TTGTCGTCTGTTGCGGGGGCGGCAGTTATGGCGGTGCCGTTGGGCAGTGCACCCGTACCTTTGGGAGCGC
GCGCCCTCGTCGTGTCGTGACGTCACCCGTTCTGTTGGCTTATAATGCAGGGTGGGGCCACCAGCCGGTA
GGTGTGCGGTAGGCTTTTCTCCGTCGCAGGACGCAGGGTTCGGGCCTAGGGTAGGCTCTCCTGAATCGAC
AGGCGCCGGACCTCTGGTGAGGGGAGGGATAAGTGAGGCGTCAGTTTCTTTGGTCGGTTTTATGTACCTA
TCTTCTTAAGTAGCTGAAGCTCCGGTTTTGAACTATGCGCTCGGGGTTGGCGAGTGTGTTTTGTGAAGTT
TTTTAGGCACCTTTTGAAATGTAATCATTTGGGTCAATATGTAATTTTCAGTGTTAGACTTGTAAATTGT
CCGCTAAATTCTGGCCGTTTTTGGCTTTTTTGTTAGACAACATGACCGAGTACAAGCCCACGGTGCGCCT
CGCCACCCGCGACGACGTCCCCAGGGCCGTACGCACCCTCGCCGCCGCGTTCGCCGACTACCCCGCCACG
CGCCACACCGTCGATCCGGACCGCCACATCGAGCGGGTCACCGAGCTGCAAGAACTCTTCCTCACGCGCG
TCGGGCTCGACATCGGCAAGGTGTGGGTCGCGGACGACGGCGCCGCGGTGGCGGTCTGGACCACGCCGGA
GAGCGTCGAAGCGGGGGCGGTGTTCGCCGAGATCGGCCCGCGCATGGCCGAGTTGAGCGGTTCCCGGCTG
GCCGCGCAGCAACAGATGGAGGGCCTCCTGGCGCCGCACCGGCCCAAGGAGCCCGCGTGGTTCCTGGCCA
CCGTCGGCGTCTCGCCCGACCACCAGGGCAAGGGTCTGGGCAGCGCCGTCGTGCTCCCCGGAGTGGAGGC
CGCCGAGCGCGCCGGGGTGCCCGCCTTCCTGGAGACCTCCGCGCCCCGCAACCTCCCCTTCTACGAGCGG
CTCGGCTTCACCGTCACCGCCGACGTCGAGGTGCCCGAAGGACCGCGCACCTGGTGCATGACCCGCAAGC
CCGGTGCCTAGGCTAGTATGTAAGCCTAGTCTTAGATAATAAAATCGCTATCCATCGAAGATGGATGTGT
GTTGGTTTTTTGTGTGTGTAACGCTAGGCGCGCCTGGTGTACCGAGAACGATCCTCTCAGTGCGAGTCTC
GACGATCCATATCGTTGCTTGGCAGTCAGCCAGTCGGAATCCAGCTTGGGACCCAGGAAGTCCAATCGTC
AGATATTGTACTCAAGCCTGGTCACGGCAGCGTACCGATCTGTTTAAACCTAGATATTGATAGTCTGATC
GGTCAACGTATAATCGAGTCCTAGCTTTTGCAAACATCTATCAAGAGACAGGATCAGCAGGAGGCTTTCG
CATGAGTATTCAACATTTCCGTGTCGCCCTTATTCCCTTTTTTGCGGCATTTTGCCTTCCTGTTTTTGCT
CACCCAGAAACGCTGGTGAAAGTAAAAGATGCTGAAGATCAGTTGGGTGCGCGAGTGGGTTACATCGAAC
TGGATCTCAACAGCGGTAAGATCCTTGAGAGTTTTCGCCCCGAAGAACGCTTTCCAATGATGAGCACTTT
TAAAGTTCTGCTATGTGGCGCGGTATTATCCCGTATTGACGCCGGGCAAGAGCAACTCGGTCGCCGCATA
CACTATTCTCAGAATGACTTGGTTGAGTATTCACCAGTCACAGAAAAGCATCTTACGGATGGCATGACAG
TAAGAGAATTATGCAGTGCTGCCATAACCATGAGTGATAACACTGCGGCCAACTTACTTCTGACAACGAT
TGGAGGACCGAAGGAGCTAACCGCTTTTTTGCACAACATGGGGGATCATGTAACTCGCCTTGATCGTTGG
GAACCGGAGCTGAATGAAGCCATACCAAACGACGAGCGTGACACCACGATGCCTGTAGCAATGGCAACAA
CCTTGCGTAAACTATTAACTGGCGAACTACTTACTCTAGCTTCCCGGCAACAGTTGATAGACTGGATGGA
GGCGGATAAAGTTGCAGGACCACTTCTGCGCTCGGCCCTTCCGGCTGGCTGGTTTATTGCTGATAAATCT
GGAGCCGGTGAGCGTGGGTCTCGCGGTATCATTGCAGCACTGGGGCCAGATGGTAAGCCCTCCCGTATCG
TAGTTATCTACACGACGGGGAGTCAGGCAACTATGGATGAACGAAATAGACAGATCGCTGAGATAGGTGC
CTCACTGATTAAGCATTGGTAACCGATTCTAGGTGCATTGGCGCAGAAAAAAATGCCTGATGCGACGCTG
CGCGTCTTATACTCCCACATATGCCAGATTCAGCAACGGATACGGCTTCCCCAACTTGCCCACTTCCATA
CGTGTCCTCCTTACCAGAAATTTATCCTTAAGATCCCGAATCGTTTAAACTCGACTCTGGCTCTATCGAA
TCTCCGTCGTTTCGAGCTTACGCGAACAGCCGTGGCGCTCATTTGCTCGTCGGGCATCGAATCTCGTCAG
CTATCGTCAGCTTACCTTTTTGGCAGCGATCGCGGCTCCCGACATCTTGGACCATTAGCTCCACAGGTAT
CTTCTTCCCTCTAGTGGTCATAACAGCAGCTTCAGCTACCTCTCAATTCAAAAAACCCCTCAAGACCCGT
TTAGAGGCCCCAAGGGGTTATGCTATCAATCGTTGCGTTACACACACAAAAAACCAACACACATCCATCT
TCGATGGATAGCGATTTTATTATCTAACTGCTGATCGAGTGTAGCCAGATCTAGTAATCAATTACGGGGT
CATTAGTTCATAGCCCATATATGGAGTTCCGCGTTACATAACTTACGGTAAATGGCCCGCCTGGCTGACC
GCCCAACGACCCCCGCCCATTGACGTCAATAATGACGTATGTTCCCATAGTAACGCCAATAGGGACTTTC
CATTGACGTCAATGGGTGGAGTATTTACGGTAAACTGCCCACTTGGCAGTACATCAAGTGTATCATATGC
CAAGTACGCCCCCTATTGACGTCAATGACGGTAAATGGCCCGCCTGGCATTATGCCCAGTACATGACCTT
ATGGGACTTTCCTACTTGGCAGTACATCTACGTATTAGTCATCGCTATTACCATGCTGATGCGGTTTTGG
CAGTACATCAATGGGCGTGGATAGCGGTTTGACTCACGGGGATTTCCAAGTCTCCACCCCATTGACGTCA
ATGGGAGTTTGTTTTGGCACCAAAATCAACGGGACTTTCCAAAATGTCGTAACAACTCCGCCCCATTGAC
GCAAATGGGCGGTAGGCGTGTACGGTGGGAGGTCTATATAAGCAGAGCTGGTTTAGTGAACCGTCAGATC
AGATCTTTGTCGATCCTACCATCCACTCGACACACCCGCCAGCGGCCGC
